Addgene plasmid #133247: pMXs_FLAG-MCART1
Purpose: Express FLAG-tagged MCART1 in mammalian cells
Depositing lab: David Sabatini. Depositing organization: Whitehead Institute for Biomedical Research. Publication: MCART1/SLC25A51 is required for mitochondrial NAD transport. Kory N, Uit de Bos J, van der Rijt S, Jankovic N, Gura M, Arp N, Pena IA, Prakash G, Chan SH, Kunchok T, Lewis CA, Sabatini DM. Sci Adv. 2020 Oct 21;6(43):eabe5310. doi: 10.1126/sciadv.abe5310. Print 2020 Oct. PubMed 33087354.
Backbone
  Vector backbone: pMXs
  Backbone manufacturer: Cell Biolabs, Inc.
  Backbone size w/o insert (bp): 5600
  Vector type: Mammalian Expression, Retroviral
  Selectable markers: Blasticidin
Growth in bacteria
  Bacterial resistance: Ampicillin, 100 μg/mL
  Growth temperature: 30°C
  Growth strain: NEB Stable
  Copy number: High Copy
Gene/Insert
  Gene/Insert name: MCART1 (alt name: SLC25A51)
  Species: H. sapiens (human)
  Mutation: codon-optimized for expression in human cells and PAM sequence mutated
  Entrez Gene: SLC25A51 (a.k.a. CG7943, MCART1)
  Tag / fusion protein: 3xFLAG (N terminal on backbone)
  Cloning method: Restriction Enzyme; 5′ cloning site EcoRI (not destroyed); 3′ cloning site NotI (not destroyed)
  Sequencing primers: 5′ GTGGACCATCCTCTAG; 3′ GACGGCAATATGGTG
Terms and licenses: Academic/Nonprofit Terms; Industry Terms: Not Available to Industry
How to cite: pMXs_FLAG-MCART1 was a gift from David Sabatini (Addgene plasmid # 133247 ; http://n2t.net/addgene:133247 ; RRID:Addgene_133247)
