[The description below was written by a language model from this plasmid's Addgene catalogue record and pLannotate feature annotations shown in this document.]
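Description:
pMXs_FLAG-MCART1 is a Moloney murine leukemia virus-based retroviral expression plasmid built on the pMXs backbone, designed to express N-terminally FLAG-tagged human MCART1 (SLC25A51) in mammalian cells. In bacteria it is maintained through a high-copy ColE1/pUC-type origin and selected with ampicillin via the β-lactamase gene and its native promoter. The sequenced record is about 6.6 kb.

The retroviral cassette is flanked by MMLV long terminal repeats. No separate internal promoter is annotated, so expression presumably depends on the 5′ LTR, as is usual for pMXs vectors. Downstream of the 5′ LTR lie the MMLV packaging signal, a truncated gag segment lacking its start codon, and a pol region carrying the splice acceptor. Together these elements allow the transcript to be packaged into virions when viral proteins are supplied in trans, without encoding functional viral genes.

The MCART1 open reading frame was cloned between EcoRI and NotI sites, behind a 3xFLAG tag provided by the backbone. The feature table detects only a FLAG fragment, and the adjacent short "TDsmURFP" hit is most likely a spurious match within the tag or linker region. According to the record, the coding sequence is codon-optimized for human cells and has a mutated PAM sequence, which suggests it is meant to resist Cas9 targeting in knockout-rescue experiments. An EMCV IRES follows the insert and drives translation of blasticidin S deaminase from the same transcript, so blasticidin selection enriches for stably transduced, MCART1-expressing cells. The associated work concerns the role of this carrier in mitochondrial NAD transport.
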