Features (pLannotate 1.2.2; 16 found; start..end, strand, type, name):
     22..615     +  LTR            LTR: long terminal repeat from Moloney murine leukemia virus
    678..877     +  misc_feature   MMLV Ψ: packaging signal of Moloney murine leukemia virus (MMLV)
    929..1017    +  misc_feature   MESV Ψ (fragment): packaging signal of murine embryonic stem cell virus
   1094..1510    +  CDS            gag (truncated): truncated Moloney murine leukemia virus (MMLV) gag gene lacking the start codon
   1520..1894    +  misc_feature   pol region: Moloney murine leukemia virus (MMLV) pol region containing the splice acceptor site
   1977..1997    +  CDS            FLAG (fragment): FLAG® epitope tag, followed by an enterokinase cleavage site
   1998..2025    +  CDS            TDsmURFP (fragment): monomeric tandem dimer of a small ultra-red fluorescent protein derived from a cyanobacterial phycobiliprotein (Rodriguez et al., 2016)
   2031..2921    +  CDS            SLC25A51: S2551_HUMAN - Also known as MCART1 From Homo sapiens (Human).
   3057..3519    +  misc_feature   IRES: internal ribosome entry site (IRES) of the encephalomyocarditis virus (EMCV)
   3539..3928    +  CDS            BSD: blasticidin S deaminase; Aspergillus terreus BSD; confers resistance to blasticidin
   3977..4098    +  LTR            3' LTR (ΔU3) (fragment): self-inactivating 3' long terminal repeat (LTR) from Moloney murine leukemia virus
   4099..4568    +  LTR            LTR: long terminal repeat from Moloney murine leukemia virus
   4634..4686    -  CDS            lacI (fragment): lac repressor; lacI; The lac repressor binds to the lac operator to inhibit transcription in E. coli. This inhibition can be relieved by adding lactose or isopropyl-β-D-thiogalactopyranoside (IPTG).
   4869..5457    -  rep_origin     ori: high-copy-number ColE1/pMB1/pBR322/pUC origin of replication
   5621..6481    -  CDS            AmpR: β-lactamase; bla; confers resistance to ampicillin, carbenicillin, and related antibiotics
   6482..6586    -  promoter       AmpR promoter: bla
>Addgene plasmid #133247 | pMXs_FLAG-MCART1 | addgene full sequence | sequence record 261721 | Addgene NGS Result
CCCGAAAAGTGCCACCTGCATAATGAAAGACCCCACCTGTAGGTTTGGCAAGCTAGCTTAAGTAACGCCA
TTTTGCAAGGCATGGAAAAATACATAACTGAGAATAGAAAAGTTCAGATCAAGGTCAGGAACAGATGGAA
CAGCTGAATATGGGCCAAACAGGATATCTGTGGTAAGCAGTTCCTGCCCCGGCTCAGGGCCAAGAACAGA
TGGAACAGCTGAATATGGGCCAAACAGGATATCTGTGGTAAGCAGTTCCTGCCCCGGCTCAGGGCCAAGA
ACAGATGGTCCCCAGATGCGGTCCAGCCCTCAGCAGTTTCTAGAGAACCATCAGATGTTTCCAGGGTGCC
CCAAGGACCTGAAATGACCCTGTGCCTTATTTGAACTAACCAATCAGTTCGCTTCTCGCTTCTGTTCGCG
CGCTTCTGCTCCCCGAGCTCAATAAAAGAGCCCACAACCCCTCACTCGGCGCGCCAGTCCTCCGATTGAC
TGAGTCGCCCGGGTACCCGTGTATCCAATAAACCCTCTTGCAGTTGCATCCGACTTGTGGTCTCGCTGTT
CCTTGGGAGGGTCTCCTCTGAGTGATTGACTACCCGTCAGCGGGGGTCTTTCATTTGGGGGCTCGTCCGG
GATCGGGAGACCCCTGCCCAGGGACCACCGACCCACCACCGGGAGGTAAGCTGGCCAGCAACTTATCTGT
GTCTGTCCGATTGTCTAGTGTCTATGACTGATTTTATGCGCCTGCGTCGGTACTAGTTAGCTAACTAGCT
CTGTATCTGGCGGACCCGTGGTGGAACTGACGAGTTCGGAACACCCGGCCGCAACCCTGGGAGACGTCCC
AGGGACTTCGGGGGCCGTTTTTGTGGCCCGACCTGAGTCCAAAAATCCCGATCGTTTTGGACTCTTTGGT
GCACCCCCCTAATAGGAGGGATATGTGGTTCTGGTAGGAGACGAGAACCTAAAACAGTTCCCGCCTCCGT
CTGAATTTTTGCTTTCGGTTTGGGACCGAAGCCGCGCCGCGCGTCTTGTCTGCTGCAGCATCGTTCTGTG
TTGTCTCTGTCTGACTGTGTTTCTGTATTTGTCTGAAAATTAGGGCCAGACTGTTACCACTCCCTTAAGT
TTGACCTTAGGTCACTGGAAAGATGTCGAGCGGATCGCTCACAACCAGTCGGTAGATGTCAAGAAGAGAC
GTTGGGTTACCTTCTGCTCTGCAGAATGGCCAACCTTTAACGTCGGATGGCCGCGAGACGGCACCTTTAA
CCGAGACCTCATCACCCAGGTTAAGATCAAGGTCTTTTCACCTGGCCCGCATGGACACCCAGACCAGGTC
CCCTACATCGTGACCTGGGAAGCCTTGGCTTTTGACCCCCCTCCCTGGGTCAAGCCCTTTGTACACCCTA
AGCCTCCGCCTCCTCTTCCTCCATCCGCCCCGTCTCTCCCCCTTGAACCTCCTCGTTCGACCCCGCCTCG
ATCCTCCCTTTATCCAGCCCTCACTCCTTCTCTAGGCGCCCCCATATGGCCATATGAGATCTTATATGGG
GCACCCCCGCCCCTTGTAAACTTCCCTGACCCTGACATGACAAGAGTTACTAACAGCCCCTCTCTCCAAG
CTCACTTACAGGCTCTCTACTTAGTCCAGCACGAAGTCTGGAGACCTCTGGCGGCAGCCTACCAAGAACA
ACTGGACCGACCGGTGGTACCTCACCCTTACCGAGTCGGCGACACAGTGTGGGTCCGCCGACACCAGACT
AAGAACCTAGAACCTCGCTGGAAAGGACCTTACACAGTCCTGCTGACCACCCCCACCGCCCTCAAAGTAG
ACGGCATCGCAGCTTGGATACACGCCGCCCACGTGAAGGCTGCCGACCCCGGGGGTGGACCATCCTCTAG
ACTGCCGGATCTAGCTAGTTAATTAAGGATCCGCCACCATGGACTACAAGGACCACGACGGTGACTACAA
GGACCACGACATCGACTACAAGGACGACGACGACAAGGGGCATGGCACCGGCAGCACCGGCAGCGAATTC
ATGATGGACTCAGAGGCGCATGAGAAAAGGCCGCCGATACTCACCAGCTCTAAGCAGGATATCTCCCCGC
ACATAACGAATGTCGGGGAAATGAAACACTATCTATGCGGATGCTGTGCTGCATTTAACAATGTAGCCAT
TACGTTTCCAATACAAAAGGTTCTCTTTAGGCAACAGCTCTATGGAATTAAGACACGAGACGCGATATTG
CAACTCCGGCGCGACGGATTTAGAAACCTCTACAGAGGCATCCTTCCTCCACTGATGCAAAAGACAACGA
CATTGGCCCTCATGTTTGGTCTGTATGAGGACCTTTCCTGCCTTCTCCACAAACACGTCTCAGCGCCGGA
GTTCGCAACGTCCGGAGTTGCAGCAGTCCTCGCCGGCACCACCGAAGCTATTTTCACGCCGTTGGAGCGG
GTCCAAACGTTGCTCCAAGATCACAAACATCACGACAAATTTACAAATACATACCAAGCTTTTAAAGCAC
TGAAGTGTCATGGTATCGGTGAATACTACCGAGGATTGGTCCCAATTCTTTTCAGAAACGGATTGAGTAA
CGTTCTGTTCTTCGGGCTTCGCGGGCCTATCAAAGAACACCTTCCCACAGCCACGACCCATTCTGCTCAT
TTGGTAAATGATTTCATTTGTGGAGGGCTGTTGGGAGCGATGTTGGGATTCCTCTTCTTTCCAATAAACG
TAGTAAAGACCCGCATTCAAAGCCAAATCGGCGGTGAATTTCAGTCATTCCCGAAAGTGTTCCAAAAGAT
CTGGCTGGAACGCGACAGGAAGCTGATAAATCTGTTTCGCGGGGCGCATCTTAACTATCACCGAAGTCTG
ATAAGCTGGGGCATCATAAATGCAACCTATGAGTTTTTGCTTAAAGTTATTTGAGCGGCCGCTACGTAAA
TTCCGCCCCCCCCCCYCCCCCCCCCCTAACGTTACTGGCCGAAGCCGCTTGGAATAAGGCCGGTGTGCGT
TTGTCTATATGTTATTTTCCACCATATTGCCGTCTTTTGGCAATGTGAGGGCCCGGAAACCTGGCCCTGT
CTTCTTGACGAGCATTCCTAGGGGTCTTTCCCCTCTCGCCAAAGGAATGCAAGGTCTGTTGAATGTCGTG
AAGGAAGCAGTTCCTCTGGAAGCTTCTTGAAGACAAACAACGTCTGTAGCGACCCTTTGCAGGCAGCGGA
ACCCCCCACCTGGCGACAGGTGCCTCTGCGGCCAAAAGCCACGTGTATAAGATACACCTGCAAAGGCGGC
ACAACCCCAGTGCCACGTTGTGAGTTGGATAGTTGTGGAAAGAGTCAAATGGCTCTCCTCAAGCGTATTC
AACAAGGGGCTGAAGGATGCCCAGAAGGTACCCCATTGTATGGGATCTGATCTGGGGCCTCGGTGCACAT
GCTTTACATGTGTTTAGTCGAGGTTAAAAAAACGTCTAGGCCCCCCGAACCACGGGGACGTGGTTTTCCT
TTGAAAAACACGATGATAATATGGCCACAACCATGGTTCCTTTGTCTCAAGAAGAATCCACCCTCATTGA
AAGAGCAACGGCTACAATCAACAGCATCCCCATCTCTGAAGACTACAGCGTCGCCAGCGCAGCTCTCTCT
AGCGACGGCCGCATCTTCACTGGTGTCAATGTATATCATTTTACTGGGGGACCTTGTGCAGAACTCGTGG
TGCTGGGCACTGCTGCTGCTGCGGCAGCTGGCAACCTGACTTGTATCGTCGCGATCGGAAATGAGAACAG
GGGCATCTTGAGCCCCTGCGGACGGTGCCGACAGGTGCTTCTCGATCTGCATCCTGGGATCAAAGCCATA
GTGAAGGACAGTGATGGACAGCCGACGGCAGTTGGGATTCGTGAATTGCTGCCCTCTGGTTATGTGTGGG
AGGGCTAAGTCGACGATAAAATAAAAGATTTTATTTAGTCTCCAGAAAAAGGGGGGAATGAAAGACCCCA
CCTGTAGGTTTGGCAAGCTAGCTTAAGTAACGCCATTTTGCAAGGCATGGAAAAATACATAACTGAGAAT
AGAGAAGTTCAGATCAAGGTCAGGAACAGATGGAACAGCTGAATATGGGCCAAACAGGATATCTGTGGTA
AGCAGTTCCTGCCCCGGCTCAGGGCCAAGAACAGATGGAACAGCTGAATATGGGCCAAACAGGATATCTG
TGGTAAGCAGTTCCTGCCCCGGCTCAGGGCCAAGAACAGATGGTCCCCAGATGCGGTCCAGCCCTCAGCA
GTTTCTAGAGAACCATCAGATGTTTCCAGGGTGCCCCAAGGACCTGAAATGACCCTGTGCCTTATTTGAA
CTAACCAATCAGTTCGCTTCTCGCTTCTGTTCGCGCGCTTCTGCTCCCCGAGCTCAATAAAAGAGCCCAC
AACCCCTCACTCGGGGCGCCAGTCCTCCGATTGACTGAGTCGCCCGGGTACCCGTGTATCCAATAAACCC
TCTTGCAGTTGCATCCGACTTGTGGTCTCGCTGTTCCTTGGGAGGGTCTCCTCTGAGTGATTGACTACCC
GTCAGCGGGGGTCTTTCACATGCAGCATGTATCAAAATTAATTTGGTTTTTTTTCTTAAGTATTTACATT
AAATGGCCATAGTTGCATTAATGAATCGGCCAACGCGCGGGGAGAGGCGGTTTGCGTATTGGGCGCTCTT
CCGCTTCCTCGCTCACTGACTCGCTGCGCTCGGTCGTTCGGCTGCGGCGAGCGGTATCAGCTCACTCAAA
GGCGGTAATACGGTTATCCACAGAATCAGGGGATAACGCAGGAAAGAACATGTGAGCAAAAGGCCAGCAA
AAGGCCAGGAACCGTAAAAAGGCCGCGTTGCTGGCGTTTTTCCATAGGCTCCGCCCCCCTGACGAGCATC
ACAAAAATCGACGCTCAAGTCAGAGGTGGCGAAACCCGACAGGACTATAAAGATACCAGGCGTTTCCCCC
TGGAAGCTCCCTCGTGCGCTCTCCTGTTCCGACCCTGCCGCTTACCGGATACCTGTCCGCCTTTCTCCCT
TCGGGAAGCGTGGCGCTTTCTCATAGCTCACGCTGTAGGTATCTCAGTTCGGTGTAGGTCGTTCGCTCCA
AGCTGGGCTGTGTGCACGAACCCCCCGTTCAGCCCGACCGCTGCGCCTTATCCGGTAACTATCGTCTTGA
GTCCAACCCGGTAAGACACGACTTATCGCCACTGGCAGCAGCCACTGGTAACAGGATTAGCAGAGCGAGG
TATGTAGGCGGTGCTACAGAGTTCTTGAAGTGGTGGCCTAACTACGGCTACACTAGAAGAACAGTATTTG
GTATCTGCGCTCTGCTGAAGCCAGTTACCTTCGGAAAAAGAGTTGGTAGCTCTTGATCCGGCAAACAAAC
CACCGCTGGTAGCGGTGGTTTTTTTGTTTGCAAGCAGCAGATTACGCGCAGAAAAAAAGGATCTCAAGAA
GATCCTTTGATCTTTTCTACGGGGTCTGACGCTCAGTGGAACGAAAACTCACGTTAAGGGATTTTGGTCA
TGAGATTATCAAAAAGGATCTTCACCTAGATCCTTTTGCGGCCGGCCGCAAATCAATCTAAAGTATATAT
GAGTAAACTTGGTCTGACAGTTACCAATGCTTAATCAGTGAGGCACCTATCTCAGCGATCTGTCTATTTC
GTTCATCCATAGTTGCCTGACTCCCCGTCGTGTAGATAACTACGATACGGGAGGGCTTACCATCTGGCCC
CAGTGCTGCAATGATACCGCGAGACCCACGCTCACCGGCTCCAGATTTATCAGCAATAAACCAGCCAGCC
GGAAGGGCCGAGCGCAGAAGTGGTCCTGCAACTTTATCCGCCTCCATCCAGTCTATTAATTGTTGCCGGG
AAGCTAGAGTAAGTAGTTCGCCAGTTAATAGTTTGCGCAACGTTGTTGCCATTGCTACAGGCATCGTGGT
GTCACGCTCGTCGTTTGGTATGGCTTCATTCAGCTCCGGTTCCCAACGATCAAGGCGAGTTACATGATCC
CCCATGTTGTGCAAAAAAGCGGTTAGCTCCTTCGGTCCTCCGATCGTTGTCAGAAGTAAGTTGGCCGCAG
TGTTATCACTCATGGTTATGGCAGCACTGCATAATTCTCTTACTGTCATGCCATCCGTAAGATGCTTTTC
TGTGACTGGTGAGTACTCAACCAAGTCATTCTGAGAATAGTGTATGCGGCGACCGAGTTGCTCTTGCCCG
GCGTCAATACGGGATAATACCGCGCCACATAGCAGAACTTTAAAAGTGCTCATCATTGGAAAACGTTCTT
CGGGGCGAAAACTCTCAAGGATCTTACCGCTGTTGAGATCCAGTTCGATGTAACCCACTCGTGCACCCAA
CTGATCTTCAGCATCTTTTACTTTCACCAGCGTTTCTGGGTGAGCAAAAACAGGAAGGCAAAATGCCGCA
AAAAAGGGAATAAGGGCGACACGGAAATGTTGAATACTCATACTCTTCCTTTTTCAATATTATTGAAGCA
TTTATCAGGGTTATTGTCTCATGAGCGGATACATATTTGAATGTATTTAGAAAAATAAACAAATAGGGGT
TCCGCGCACATTTC
